>Addgene plasmid #120708 | pLEX-FHH-MTORKinaseDomain | depositor full sequence | sequence record 229273 | pLEX-FHH-MTORKinaseDomain sequence 12480 bps
TGGAAGGGCTAATTCACTCCCAAAGAAGACAAGATATCCTTGATCTGTGGATCTACCACACACAAGGCTA
CTTCCCTGATTAGCAGAACTACACACCAGGGCCAGGGGTCAGATATCCACTGACCTTTGGATGGTGCTAC
AAGCTAGTACCAGTTGAGCCAGATAAGGTAGAAGAGGCCAATAAAGGAGAGAACACCAGCTTGTTACACC
CTGTGAGCCTGCATGGGATGGATGACCCGGAGAGAGAAGTGTTAGAGTGGAGGTTTGACAGCCGCCTAGC
ATTTCATCACGTGGCCCGAGAGCTGCATCCGGAGTACTTCAAGAACTGCTGATATCGAGCTTGCTACAAG
GGACTTTCCGCTGGGGACTTTCCAGGGAGGCGTGGCCTGGGCGGGACTGGGGAGTGGCGAGCCCTCAGAT
CCTGCATATAAGCAGCTGCTTTTTGCCTGTACTGGGTCTCTCTGGTTAGACCAGATCTGAGCCTGGGAGC
TCTCTGGCTAACTAGGGAACCCACTGCTTAAGCCTCAATAAAGCTTGCCTTGAGTGCTTCAAGTAGTGTG
TGCCCGTCTGTTGTGTGACTCTGGTAACTAGAGATCCCTCAGACCCTTTTAGTCAGTGTGGAAAATCTCT
AGCAGTGGCGCCCGAACAGGGACTTGAAAGCGAAAGGGAAACCAGAGGAGCTCTCTCGACGCAGGACTCG
GCTTGCTGAAGCGCGCACGGCAAGAGGCGAGGGGCGGCGACTGGTGAGTACGCCAAAAATTTTGACTAGC
GGAGGCTAGAAGGAGAGAGATGGGTGCGAGAGCGTCAGTATTAAGCGGGGGAGAATTAGATCGCGATGGG
AAAAAATTCGGTTAAGGCCAGGGGGAAAGAAAAAATATAAATTAAAACATATAGTATGGGCAAGCAGGGA
GCTAGAACGATTCGCAGTTAATCCTGGCCTGTTAGAAACATCAGAAGGCTGTAGACAAATACTGGGACAG
CTACAACCATCCCTTCAGACAGGATCAGAAGAACTTAGATCATTATATAATACAGTAGCAACCCTCTATT
GTGTGCATCAAAGGATAGAGATAAAAGACACCAAGGAAGCTTTAGACAAGATAGAGGAAGAGCAAAACAA
AAGTAAGACCACCGCACAGCAAGCGGCCGGCCGCTGATCTTCAGACCTGGAGGAGGAGATATGAGGGACA
ATTGGAGAAGTGAATTATATAAATATAAAGTAGTAAAAATTGAACCATTAGGAGTAGCACCCACCAAGGC
AAAGAGAAGAGTGGTGCAGAGAGAAAAAAGAGCAGTGGGAATAGGAGCTTTGTTCCTTGGGTTCTTGGGA
GCAGCAGGAAGCACTATGGGCGCAGCGTCAATGACGCTGACGGTACAGGCCAGACAATTATTGTCTGGTA
TAGTGCAGCAGCAGAACAATTTGCTGAGGGCTATTGAGGCGCAACAGCATCTGTTGCAACTCACAGTCTG
GGGCATCAAGCAGCTCCAGGCAAGAATCCTGGCTGTGGAAAGATACCTAAAGGATCAACAGCTCCTGGGG
ATTTGGGGTTGCTCTGGAAAACTCATTTGCACCACTGCTGTGCCTTGGAATGCTAGTTGGAGTAATAAAT
CTCTGGAACAGATTTGGAATCACACGACCTGGATGGAGTGGGACAGAGAAATTAACAATTACACAAGCTT
AATACACTCCTTAATTGAAGAATCGCAAAACCAGCAAGAAAAGAATGAACAAGAATTATTGGAATTAGAT
AAATGGGCAAGTTTGTGGAATTGGTTTAACATAACAAATTGGCTGTGGTATATAAAATTATTCATAATGA
TAGTAGGAGGCTTGGTAGGTTTAAGAATAGTTTTTGCTGTACTTTCTATAGTGAATAGAGTTAGGCAGGG
ATATTCACCATTATCGTTTCAGACCCACCTCCCAACCCCGAGGGGACCCGACAGGCCCGAAGGAATAGAA
GAAGAAGGTGGAGAGAGAGACAGAGACAGATCCATTCGATTAGTGAACGGATCGGCACTGCGTGCGCCAA
TTCTGCAGACAAATGGCAGTATTCATCCACAATTTTAAAAGAAAAGGGGGGATTGGGGGGTACAGTGCAG
GGGAAAGAATAGTAGACATAATAGCAACAGACATACAAACTAAAGAATTACAAAAACAAATTACAAAAAT
TCAAAATTTTCGGGTTTATTACAGGGACAGCAGAGATCCAGTTTGGTTAGTACCGGGCCCGCTCTAGTCC
GGAATCAGTCCTGCTCCTCGGCCACGAAGTGCACGCAGTTGCCGGCCGGGTCGCGCAGGGCGAACTCCCG
CCCCCACGGCTGCTCGCCGATCTCGGTCATGGCCGGCCCGGAGGCGTCCCGGAAGTTCGTGGACACGACC
TCCGACCACTCGGCGTACAGCTCGTCCAGGCCGCGCACCCACACCCAGGCCAGGGTGTTGTCCGGCACCA
CCTGGTCCTGGACCGCGCTGATGAACAGGGTCACGTCGTCCCGGACCACACCGGCGAAGTCGTCCTCCAC
GAAGTCCCGGGAGAACCCGAGCCGGTCGGTCCAGAACTCGACCGCTCCGGCGACGTCGCGCGCGGTGAGC
ACCGGAACGGCACTGGTCAACTTGGCCATGGTGGCCCTCCTATAGTGAGTCGTATTATACTATGCCGATA
TACTATGCCGATGATTAATTGTCAACACGTGCTGCAGGTCCGAGGTTCTAGACGTATTACCGCCATGCAT
TAGTTATTAATAGTAATCAATTACGGGGTCATTAGTTCATAGCCCATATATGGAGTTCCGCGTTACATAA
CTTACGGTAAATGGCCCGCCTGGCTGACCGCCCAACGACCCCCGCCCATTGACGTCAATAATGACGTATG
TTCCCATAGTAACGCCAATAGGGACTTTCCATTGACGTCAATGGGTGGAGTATTTACGGTAAACTGCCCA
CTTGGCAGTACATCAAGTGTATCATATGCCAAGTACGCCCCCTATTGACGTCAATGACGGTAAATGGCCC
GCCTGGCATTATGCCCAGTACATGACCTTATGGGACTTTCCTACTTGGCAGTACATCTACGTATTAGTCA
TCGCTATTACCATGGTGATGCGGTTTTGGCAGTACATCAATGGGCGTGGATAGCGGTTTGACTCACGGGG
ATTTCCAAGTCTCCACCCCATTGACGTCAATGGGAGTTTGTTTTGGCACCAAAATCAACGGGACTTTCCA
AAATGTCGTAACAACTCCGCCCCATTGACGCAAATGGGCGGTAGGCGTGTACGGTGGGAGGTCTATATAA
GCAGAGCTCGTTTAGTGAACCGTCAGATCGCCTGGAGACGCCATCCACGCTGTTTTGACCTCCATAGAAG
ACACCGACTCTACTAGAGGATCTACCATGGATTATAAAGATGACGACGATAAAGCAGGTTACCCATACGA
TGTGCCTGACTATGCTGCAGGTTCACATCATCACCACCATCATGGATCCTACCACCCCCAGGCCCTCATC
TACCCACTGACAGTGGCTTCTAAGTCTACCACGACAGCCCGGCACAATGCAGCCAACAAGATTCTGAAGA
ACATGTGTGAGCACAGCAACACCCTGGTCCAGCAGGCCATGATGGTGAGCGAGGAGCTGATCCGAGTG
[294 nt withheld, positions 3639-3932]
CTCACATCCTTAGAGCTGCAATATGTTTCCCCAAAACTTCTGATGTGCCGGGACCTTGAATTGGCTGTGC
CAGGAACATATGACCCCAACCAGCCAATCATTCGCATTCAGTCCATAGCACCGTCTTTGCAAGTCATCAC
ATCCAAGCAGAGGCCCCGGAAATTGACACTTATGGGCAGCAACGGACATGAGTTTGTTTTCCTTCTAAAA
GGCCATGAAGATCTGCGCCAGGATGAGCGTGTGATGCAGCTCTTCGGCCTGGTTAACACCCTTCTGGCCA
ATGACCCAACATCTCTTCGGAAAAACCTCAGCATCCAGAGATACGCTGTCATCCCTTTATCGACCAACTC
GGGCCTCATTGGCTGGGTTCCCCACTGTGACACACTGCACGCCCTCATCCGGGACTACAGGGAGAAGAAG
AAGATCCTTCTCAACATCGAGCATCGCATCATGTTGCGGATGGCTCCGGACTATGACCACTTGACTCTGA
TGCAGAAGGTGGAGGTGTTTGAGCATGCCGTCAATAATACAGCTGGGGACGACCTGGCCAAGCTGCTGTG
GCTGAAAAGCCCCAGCTCCGAGGTGTGGTTTGACCGAAGAACCAATTATACCCGTTCTTTAGCGGTCATG
TCAATGGTTGGGTATATTTTAGGCCTGGGAGATAGACACCCATCCAACCTGATGCTGGACCGTCTGAGTG
GGAAGATCCTGCACATTGACTTTGGGGACTGCTTTGAGGTTGCTATGACCCGAGAGAAGTTTCCAGAGAA
GATTCCATTTAGACTAACAAGAATGTTGACCAATGCTATGGAGGTTACAGGCCTGGATGGCAACTACAGA
ATCACATGCCACACAGTGATGGAGGTGCTGCGAGAGCACAAGGACAGTGTCATGGCCGTGCTGGAAGCCT
TTGTCTATGACCCCTTGCTGAACTGGAGGCTGATGGACACAAATACCAAAGGCAACAAGCGATCCCGAAC
GAGGACGGATTCCTACTCTGCTGGCCAGTCAGTCGAAATTTTGGACGGTGTGGAACTTGGAGAGCCAGCC
CATAAGAAAACGGGGACCACAGTGCCAGAATCTATTCATTCTTTCATTGGAGACGGTTTGGTGAAACCAG
AGGCCCTAAATAAGAAAGCTATCCAGATTATTAACAGGGTTCGAGATAAGCTCACTGGTCGGGACTTCTC
TCATGATGACACTTTGGATGTTCCAACGCAAGTTGAGCTGCTCATCAAACAAGCGACATCCCATGAAAAC
CTCTGCCAGTGCTATATTGGCTGGTGCCCTTTCTGGTAACTCGAGTCTAGAGGGCCCGACGCGTCTGGCC
ACCGGTCGCCCCTCTCCCTCCCCCCCCCCTAACGTTACTGGCCGAAGCCGCTTGGAATAAGGCCGGTGTG
CGTTTGTCTATATGTTATTTTCCACCATATTGCCGTCTTTTGGCAATGTGAGGGCCCGGAAACCTGGCCC
TGTCTTCTTGACGAGCATTCCTAGGGGTCTTTCCCCTCTCGCCAAAGGAATGCAAGGTCTGTTGAATGTC
GTGAAGGAAGCAGTTCCTCTGGAAGCTTCTTGAAGACAAACAACGTCTGTAGCGACCCTTTGCAGGCAGC
GGAACCCCCCACCTGGCGACAGGTGCCTCTGCGGCCAAAAGCCACGTGTATAAGATACACCTGCAAAGGC
GGCACAACCCCAGTGCCACGTTGTGAGTTGGATAGTTGTGGAAAGAGTCAAATGGCTCTCCTCAAGCGTA
TTCAACAAGGGGCTGAAGGATGCCCAGAAGGTACCCCATTGTATGGGATCTGATCTGGGGCCTCGGTGCA
CATGCTTTACATGTGTTTAGTCGAGGTTAAAAAAACGTCTAGGCCCCCCGAACCACGGGGACGTGGTTTT
CCTTTGAAAAACACGATAATACCATGGCCACCGAGTACAAGCCCACGGTGCGCCTCGCCACCCGCGACGA
CGTCCCCCGGGCCGTACGCACCCTCGCCGCCGCGTTCGCCGACTACCCCGCCACGCGCCACACCGTCGAC
CCGGACCGCCACATCGAGCGGGTCACCGAGCTGCAAGAACTCTTCCTCACGCGCGTCGGGCTCGACATCG
GCAAGGTGTGGGTCGCGGACGACGGCGCCGCGGTGGCGGTCTGGACCACGCCGGAGAGCGTCGAAGCGGG
GGCGGTGTTCGCCGAGATCGGCTCGCGCATGGCCGAGTTGAGCGGTTCCCGGCTGGCCGCGCAGCAACAG
ATGGAAGGCCTCCTGGCGCCGCACCGGCCCAAGGAGCCCGCGTGGTTCCTGGCCACCGTCGGCGTCTCGC
CCGACCACCAGGGCAAGGGTCTGGGCAGCGCCGTCGTGCTCCCCGGAGTGGAGGCGGCCGAGCGCGCTGG
GGTGCCCGCCTTCCTGGAGACCTCCGCGCCCCGCAACCTCCCCTTCTACGAGCGGCTCGGCTTCACCGTC
ACCGCCGACGTCGAGGTGCCCGAAGGACCGCGCACCTGGTGCATGACCCGCAAGCCCGGTGCCTGAGTTA
ACAATCAACCTCTGGATTACAAAATTTGTGAAAGATTGACTGGTATTCTTAACTATGTTGCTCCTTTTAC
GCTATGTGGATACGCTGCTTTAATGCCTTTGTATCATGCTATTGCTTCCCGTATGGCTTTCATTTTCTCC
TCCTTGTATAAATCCTGGTTGCTGTCTCTTTATGAGGAGTTGTGGCCCGTTGTCAGGCAACGTGGCGTGG
TGTGCACTGTGTTTGCTGACGCAACCCCCACTGGTTGGGGCATTGCCACCACCTGTCAGCTCCTTTCCGG
GACTTTCGCTTTCCCCCTCCCTATTGCCACGGCGGAACTCATCGCCGCCTGCCTTGCCCGCTGCTGGACA
GGGGCTCGGCTGTTGGGCACTGACAATTCCGTGGTGTTGTCGGGGAAGCTGACGTCCTTTCCATGGCTGC
TCGCCTGTGTTGCCACCTGGATTCTGCGCGGGACGTCCTTCTGCTACGTCCCTTCGGCCCTCAATCCAGC
GGACCTTCCTTCCCGCGGCCTGCTGCCGGCTCTGCGGCCTCTTCCGCGTCTTCGCCTTCGCCCTCAGACG
AGTCGGATCTCCCTTTGGGCCGCCTCCCCGCCTGGAATTAATTCTGCAGTCGAGACCTAGAAAAACATGG
AGCAATCACAAGTAGCAATACAGCAGCTACCAATGCTGATTGTGCCTGGCTAGAAGCACAAGAGGAGGAG
GAGGTGGGTTTTCCAGTCACACCTCAGGTACCTTTAAGACCAATGACTTACAAGGCAGCTGTAGATCTTA
GCCACTTTTTAAAAGAAAAGAGGGGACTGGAAGGGCTAATTCACTCCCAACGAAGACAAGATCTGCTTTT
TGCTTGTACTGGGTCTCTCTGGTTAGACCAGATCTGAGCCTGGGAGCTCTCTGGCTAACTAGGGAACCCA
CTGCTTAAGCCTCAATAAAGCTTGCCTTGAGTGCTTCAAGTAGTGTGTGCCCGTCTGTTGTGTGACTCTG
GTAACTAGAGATCCCTCAGACCCTTTTAGTCAGTGTGGAAAATCTCTAGCAGTAGTAGTTCATGTCATCT
TATTATTCAGTATTTATAACTTGCAAAGAAATGAATATCAGAGAGTGAGAGGCCTTGACATTGTTTAAAC
CCGCTGATCAGCCTCGACTGTGCCTTCTAGTTGCCAGCCATCTGTTGTTTGCCCCTCCCCCGTGCCTTCC
TTGACCCTGGAAGGTGCCACTCCCACTGTCCTTTCCTAATAAAATGAGGAAATTGCATCGCATTGTCTGA
GTAGGTGTCATTCTATTCTGGGGGGTGGGGTGGGGCAGGACAGCAAGGGGGAGGATTGGGAAGACAATAG
CAGGCATGCTGGGGATGCGGTGGGCTCTATGGCTTCTGAGGCGGAAAGAACCAGCTGGGGCTCTAGGGGG
TATCCCC
[124 nt withheld, positions 7860-7983]
C
[91 nt withheld, positions 7985-8075]
A
[49 nt withheld, positions 8077-8125]
CCTTTGACGTTGGAGTCCACGTTCTTT
[37 nt withheld, positions 8153-8189]
ACCCTATCTCGGTCTATTCTTTTGATTTATAAGGGATTTTGCCGATTTCGGCCTATTGGTTAAAAAATGA
GCTGATTTAACAAAAATTTAACGCGAATTAATTCTGTGGAATGTGTGTCAGTTAGGGTGTGGAAAGTCCC
CAGGCTCCCCAGCAGGCAGAAGTATGCAAAGCATGCATCTCAATTAGTCAGCAACCAGGTGTGGAAAGTC
CCCAGGCTCCCCAGCAGGCAGAAGTATGCAAAGCATGCATCTCAATTAGTCAGCAACCATAGTCCCGCCC
CTAACTCCGCCCATCCCGCCCCTAACTCCGCCCAGTTCCGCCCATTCTCCGCCCCATGGCTGACTAATTT
TTTTTATTTATGCAGAGGCCGAGGCCGCCTCTGCCTCTGAGCTATTCCAGAAGTAGTGAGGAGGCTTTTT
TGGAGGCCTAGGCTTTTGCAAAAAGCTCCCGGGAGCTTGTATATCCATTTTCGGATCTGATCAGCACGTG
ATGAAAAAGCCTGAACTCACCGCGACGTCTGTCGAGAAGTTTCTGATCGAAAAGTTCGACAGCGTCTCCG
ACCTGATGCAGCTCTCGGAGGGCGAAGAATCTCGTGCTTTCAGCTTCGATGTAGGAGGGCGTGGATATGT
CCTGCGGGTAAATAGCTGCGCCGATGGTTTCTACAAAGATCGTTATGTTTATCGGCACTTTGCATCGGCC
GCGCTCCCGATTCCGGAAGTGCTTGACATTGGGGAATTCAGCGAGAGCCTGACCTATTGCATCTCCCGCC
GTGCACAGGGTGTCACGTTGCAAGACCTGCCTGAAACCGAACTGCCCGCTGTTCTGCAGCCGGTCGCGGA
GGCCATGGATGCGATCGCTGCGGCCGATCTTAGCCAGACGAGCGGGTTCGGCCCATTCGGACCGCAAGGA
ATCGGTCAATACACTACATGGCGTGATTTCATATGCGCGATTGCTGATCCCCATGTGTATCACTGGCAAA
CTGTGATGGACGACACCGTCAGTGCGTCCGTCGCGCAGGCTCTCGATGAGCTGATGCTTTGGGCCGAGGA
CTGCCCCGAAGTCCGGCACCTCGTGCACGCGGATTTCGGCTCCAACAATGTCCTGACGGACAATGGCCGC
ATAACAGCGGTCATTGACTGGAGCGAGGCGATGTTCGGGGATTCCCAATACGAGGTCGCCAACATCTTCT
TCTGGAGGCCGTGGTTGGCTTGTATGGAGCAGCAGACGCGCTACTTCGAGCGGAGGCATCCGGAGCTTGC
AGGATCGCCGCGGCTCCGGGCGTATATGCTCCGCATTGGTCTTGACCAACTCTATCAGAGCTTGGTTGAC
GGCAATTTCGATGATGCAGCTTGGGCGCAGGGTCGATGCGACGCAATCGTCCGATCCGGAGCCGGGACTG
TCGGGCGTACACAAATCGCCCGCAGAAGCGCGGCCGTCTGGACCGATGGCTGTGTAGAAGTACTCGCCGA
TAGTGGAAACCGACGCCCCAGCACTCGTCCGAGGGCAAAGGAATAGCACGTGCTACGAGATTTCGATTCC
ACCGCCGCCTTCTATGAAAGGTTGGGCTTCGGAATCGTTTTCCGGGACGCCGGCTGGATGATCCTCCAGC
GCGGGGATCTCATGCTGGAGTTCTTCGCCCACCCCAACTTGTTTATTGCAGCTTATAATGGTTACAAATA
AAGCAATAGCATCACAAATTTCACAAATAAAGCATTTTTTTCACTGCATTCTAGTTGTGGTTTGTCCAAA
CTCATCAATGTATCTTATCATGTCTGTATACCGTCGACCTCTAGCTAGAGCTTGGCGTAATCATGGTCAT
AGCTGTTTCCTGTGTGAAATTGTTATCCGCTCACAATTCCACACAACATACGAGCCGGAAGCATAAAGTG
TAAAGCCTGGGGTGCCTAATGAGTGAGCTAACTCACATTAATTGCGTTGCGCTCACTGCCCGCTTTCCAG
TCGGGAAACCTGTCGTGCCAGCTGCATTAATGAATCGGCCAACGCGCGGGGAGAGGCGGTTTGCGTATTG
GGCGCTCTTCCGCTTCCTCGCTCACTGACTCGCTGCGCTCGGTCGTTCGGCTGCGGCGAGCGGTATCAGC
TCACTCAAAGGCGGTAATACGGTTATCCACAGAATCAGGGGATAACGCAGGAAAGAACATGTGAGCAAAA
GGCCAGCAAAAGGCCAGGAACCGTAAAAAGGCCGCGTTGCTGGCGTTTTTCCATAGGCTCCGCCCCCCTG
ACGAGCATCACAAAAATCGACGCTCAAGTCAGAGGTGGCGAAACCCGACAGGACTATAAAGATACCAGGC
GTTTCCCCCTGGAAGCTCCCTCGTGCGCTCTCCTGTTCCGACCCTGCCGCTTACCGGATACCTGTCCGCC
TTTCTCCCTTCGGGAAGCGTGGCGCTTTCTCATAGCTCACGCTGTAGGTATCTCAGTTCGGTGTAGGTCG
TTCGCTCCAAGCTGGGCTGTGTGCACGAACCCCCCGTTCAGCCCGACCGCTGCGCCTTATCCGGTAACTA
TCGTCTTGAGTCCAACCCGGTAAGACACGACTTATCGCCACTGGCAGCAGCCACTGGTAACAGGATTAGC
AGAGCGAGGTATGTAGGCGGTGCTACAGAGTTCTTGAAGTGGTGGCCTAACTACGGCTACACTAGAAGAA
CAGTATTTGGTATCTGCGCTCTGCTGAAGCCAGTTACCTTCGGAAAAAGAGTTGGTAGCTCTTGATCCGG
CAAACAAACCACCGCTGGTAGCGGTGGTTTTTTTGTTTGCAAGCAGCAGATTACGCGCAGAAAAAAAGGA
TCTCAAGAAGATCCTTTGATCTTTTCTACGGGGTCTGACGCTCAGTGGAACGAAAACTCACGTTAAGGGA
TTTTGGTCATGAGATTATCAAAAAGGATCTTCACCTAGATCCTTTTAAATTAAAAATGAAGTTTTAAATC
AATCTAAAGTATATATGAGTAAACTTGGTCTGACAGTTACCAATGCTTAATCAGTGAGGCACCTATCTCA
GCGATCTGTCTATTTCGTTCATCCATAGTTGCCTGACTCCCCGTCGTGTAGATAACTACGATACGGGAGG
GCTTACCATCTGGCCCCAGTGCTGCAATGATACCGCGAGACCCACGCTCACCGGCTCCAGATTTATCAGC
AATAAACCAGCCAGCCGGAAGGGCCGAGCGCAGAAGTGGTCCTGCAACTTTATCCGCCTCCATCCAGTCT
ATTAATTGTTGCCGGGAAGCTAGAGTAAGTAGTTCGCCAGTTAATAGTTTGCGCAACGTTGTTGCCATTG
CTACAGGCATCGTGGTGTCACGCTCGTCGTTTGGTATGGCTTCATTCAGCTCCGGTTCCCAACGATCAAG
GCGAGTTACATGATCCCCCATGTTGTGCAAAAAAGCGGTTAGCTCCTTCGGTCCTCCGATCGTTGTCAGA
AGTAAGTTGGCCGCAGTGTTATCACTCATGGTTATGGCAGCACTGCATAATTCTCTTACTGTCATGCCAT
CCGTAAGATGCTTTTCTGTGACTGGTGAGTACTCAACCAAGTCATTCTGAGAATAGTGTATGCGGCGACC
GAGTTGCTCTTGCCCGGCGTCAATACGGGATAATACCGCGCCACATAGCAGAACTTTAAAAGTGCTCATC
ATTGGAAAACGTTCTTCGGGGCGAAAACTCTCAAGGATCTTACCGCTGTTGAGATCCAGTTCGATGTAAC
CCACTCGTGCACCCAACTGATCTTCAGCATCTTTTACTTTCACCAGCGTTTCTGGGTGAGCAAAAACAGG
AAGGCAAAATGCCGCAAAAAAGGGAATAAGGGCGACACGGAAATGTTGAATACTCATACTCTTCCTTTTT
CAATATTATTGAAGCATTTATCAGGGTTATTGTCTCATGAGCGGATACATATTTGAATGTATTTAGAAAA
ATAAACAAATAGGGGTTCCGCGCACATTTCCCCGAAAAGTGCCACCTGACGTCGACGGATCGGGAGATCA
ACTTGTTTATTGCAGCTTATAATGGTTACAAATAAAGCAATAGCATCACAAATTTCACAAATAAAGCATT
TTTTTCACTGCATTCTAGTTGTGGTTTGTCCAAACTCATCAATGTATCTTATCATGTCTGGATCAACTGG
ATAACTCAAGCTAACCAAAATCATCCCAAACTTCCCACCCCATACCCTATTACCACTGCCAATTACCTGT
GGTTTCATTTACTCTAAACCTGTGATTCCTCTGAATTATTTTCATTTTAAAGAAATTGTATTTGTTAAAT
ATGTACTACAAACTTAGTAGT
Features (pLannotate 1.2.2; 34 found; start..end, strand, type, name):
    377..634     +  LTR            5' LTR (truncated): truncated 5' long terminal repeat (LTR) from HIV-1
    681..806     +  misc_feature   HIV-1 Ψ: packaging signal of human immunodeficiency virus type 1
    790..1128    +  CDS            HIV-1 gag (fragment): gag protein from human immunodeficiency virus 1; gag
   1303..1536    +  misc_feature   RRE: The Rev response element (RRE) of HIV-1 allows for Rev-dependent mRNA export from the nucleus to the cytoplasm.
   1913..2013    +  CDS            Rev (fragment): human immunodeficiency virus 1 (HIV-1) Rev protein; rev; enhances nuclear export of unspliced and incompletely spliced viral mRNAs
   2063..2180    +  misc_feature   cPPT/CTS: central polypurine tract and central termination sequence of HIV-1
   2245..2619    -  CDS            BleoR: antibiotic-binding protein; Sh ble from Streptoalloteichus hindustanus; confers resistance to bleomycin, phleomycin, and Zeocin™
   2639..2686    -  promoter       EM7 promoter: synthetic bacterial promoter&nbsp
   2791..3094    +  enhancer       CMV enhancer: human cytomegalovirus immediate early enhancer
   3095..3298    +  promoter       CMV promoter: human cytomegalovirus (CMV) immediate early promoter
   3389..3412    +  CDS            5xFLAG (fragment): five tandem FLAG® epitope tags
   3420..3445    +  CDS            3xHA (fragment): three tandem HA epitope tags
   3642..3920    +  CDS            FRB (sequence withheld): FKBP-rapamycin binding domain of human FRAP
   5271..5843    +  misc_feature   IRES: internal ribosome entry site (IRES) of the encephalomyocarditis virus (EMCV)
   5852..6448    +  CDS            PuroR: puromycin N-acetyltransferase; pac from Streptomyces alboniger; confers resistance to puromycin
   6455..7043    +  misc_feature   WPRE: woodchuck hepatitis virus posttranscriptional regulatory element
   7060..7248    +  CDS            nef (fragment): NEF_HV1Z2 - Experimental evidence at protein level: Swiss-Prot protein existence level 1. Extracellular Nef protein targets CD4(+) T-lymphocytes for apoptosis by interacting with CXCR4 surface receptors. From Human immunodeficiency virus type 1 group M subtype D (isolate Z2/CDC-Z34) (HIV-1).
   7250..7483    +  LTR            3' LTR (ΔU3): self-inactivating 3' long terminal repeat (LTR) from HIV-1
   7590..7814    +  polyA_signal   bGH poly(A) signal: bovine growth hormone polyadenylation signal
   7818..7839    +  promoter       SV40 promoter (fragment): SV40 enhancer and early promoter
   7860..8288    +  rep_origin     f1 ori (sequence partly withheld): f1 bacteriophage origin of replication; arrow indicates direction of (+) strand synthesis
   8302..8631    +  promoter       SV40 promoter: SV40 enhancer and early promoter
   8680..9705    +  CDS            HygR: aminoglycoside phosphotransferase from E. coli; aph(4)-Ia; confers resistance to hygromycin
   9715..9840    +  CDS            ble (fragment): BLE_KLEPN - Experimental evidence at protein level: Swiss-Prot protein existence level 1. Binding protein with a strong affinity to the bleomycin family of antibiotics. Binds to CL990; an antimitotic-antibiotic compound. From Klebsiella pneumoniae.
   9835..9956    +  polyA_signal   SV40 poly(A) signal: SV40 polyadenylation signal
  10027..10049   -  protein_bind   lac operator (fragment): The lac repressor binds to the lac operator to inhibit transcription in E. coli. This inhibition can be relieved by adding lactose or isopropyl-β-D-thiogalactopyranoside (IPTG). lac repressor encoded by lacI
  10053..10083   -  promoter       lac promoter: promoter for the E. coli lac operon
  10098..10119   -  protein_bind   CAP binding site: CAP binding activates transcription in the presence of cAMP. E. coli catabolite activator protein
  10132..10224   -  CDS            lacI (fragment): lac repressor; lacI; The lac repressor binds to the lac operator to inhibit transcription in E. coli. This inhibition can be relieved by adding lactose or isopropyl-β-D-thiogalactopyranoside (IPTG).
  10407..10995   -  rep_origin     ori: high-copy-number ColE1/pMB1/pBR322/pUC origin of replication
  11166..12026   -  CDS            AmpR: β-lactamase; bla; confers resistance to ampicillin, carbenicillin, and related antibiotics
  12027..12131   -  promoter       AmpR promoter: bla
  12179..12313   +  polyA_signal   SV40 poly(A) signal: SV40 polyadenylation signal
  12480..329     +  CDS            nef (fragment) (across the origin): NEF_HV1BR - Experimental evidence at protein level: Swiss-Prot protein existence level 1. Extracellular Nef protein targets CD4(+) T-lymphocytes for apoptosis by interacting with CXCR4 surface receptors (PubMed:14990729). From Human immunodeficiency virus type 1 group M subtype B (isolate BRU/LAI) (HIV-1).
