>Addgene plasmid #120708 | pLEX-FHH-MTORKinaseDomain | addgene full sequence | sequence record 234189 | Addgene NGS Result
TGGAAGGGCTAATTCACTCCCAAAGAAGACAAGATATCCTTGATCTGTGGATCTACCACACACAAGGCTA
CTTCCCTGATTAGCAGAACTACACACCAGGGCCAGGGGTCAGATATCCACTGACCTTTGGATGGTGCTAC
AAGCTAGTACCAGTTGAGCCAGATAAGGTAGAAGAGGCCAATAAAGGAGAGAACACCAGCTTGTTACACC
CTGTGAGCCTGCATGGGATGGATGACCCGGAGAGAGAAGTGTTAGAGTGGAGGTTTGACAGCCGCCTAGC
ATTTCATCACGTGGCCCGAGAGCTGCATCCGGAGTACTTCAAGAACTGCTGATATCGAGCTTGCTACAAG
GGACTTTCCGCTGGGGACTTTCCAGGGAGGCGTGGCCTGGGCGGGACTGGGGAGTGGCGAGCCCTCAGAT
CCTGCATATAAGCAGCTGCTTTTTGCCTGTACTGGGTCTCTCTGGTTAGACCAGATCTGAGCCTGGGAGC
TCTCTGGCTAACTAGGGAACCCACTGCTTAAGCCTCAATAAAGCTTGCCTTGAGTGCTTCAAGTAGTGTG
TGCCCGTCTGTTGTGTGACTCTGGTAACTAGAGATCCCTCAGACCCTTTTAGTCAGTGTGGAAAATCTCT
AGCAGTGGCGCCCGAACAGGGACTTGAAAGCGAAAGGGAAACCAGAGGAGCTCTCTCGACGCAGGACTCG
GCTTGCTGAAGCGCGCACGGCAAGAGGCGAGGGGCGGCGACTGGTGAGTACGCCAAAAATTTTGACTAGC
GGAGGCTAGAAGGAGAGAGATGGGTGCGAGAGCGTCAGTATTAAGCGGGGGAGAATTAGATCGCGATGGG
AAAAAATTCGGTTAAGGCCAGGGGGAAAGAAAAAATATAAATTAAAACATATAGTATGGGCAAGCAGGGA
GCTAGAACGATTCGCAGTTAATCCTGGCCTGTTAGAAACATCAGAAGGCTGTAGACAAATACTGGGACAG
CTACAACCATCCCTTCAGACAGGATCAGAAGAACTTAGATCATTATATAATACAGTAGCAACCCTCTATT
GTGTGCATCAAAGGATAGAGATAAAAGACACCAAGGAAGCTTTAGACAAGATAGAGGAAGAGCAAAACAA
AAGTAAGACCACCGCACAGCAAGCGGCCGGCCGCTGATCTTCAGACCTGGAGGAGGAGATATGAGGGACA
ATTGGAGAAGTGAATTATATAAATATAAAGTAGTAAAAATTGAACCATTAGGAGTAGCACCCACCAAGGC
AAAGAGAAGAGTGGTGCAGAGAGAAAAAAGAGCAGTGGGAATAGGAGCTTTGTTCCTTGGGTTCTTGGGA
GCAGCAGGAAGCACTATGGGCGCAGCGTCAATGACGCTGACGGTACAGGCCAGACAATTATTGTCTGGTA
TAGTGCAGCAGCAGAACAATTTGCTGAGGGCTATTGAGGCGCAACAGCATCTGTTGCAACTCACAGTCTG
GGGCATCAAGCAGCTCCAGGCAAGAATCCTGGCTGTGGAAAGATACCTAAAGGATCAACAGCTCCTGGGG
ATTTGGGGTTGCTCTGGAAAACTCATTTGCACCACTGCTGTGCCTTGGAATGCTAGTTGGAGTAATAAAT
CTCTGGAACAGATTTGGAATCACACGACCTGGATGGAGTGGGACAGAGAAATTAACAATTACACAAGCTT
AATACACTCCTTAATTGAAGAATCGCAAAACCAGCAAGAAAAGAATGAACAAGAATTATTGGAATTAGAT
AAATGGGCAAGTTTGTGGAATTGGTTTAACATAACAAATTGGCTGTGGTATATAAAATTATTCATAATGA
TAGTAGGAGGCTTGGTAGGTTTAAGAATAGTTTTTGCTGTACTTTCTATAGTGAATAGAGTTAGGCAGGG
ATATTCACCATTATCGTTTCAGACCCACCTCCCAACCCCGAGGGGACCCGACAGGCCCGAAGGAATAGAA
GAAGAAGGTGGAGAGAGAGACAGAGACAGATCCATTCGATTAGTGAACGGATCGGCACTGCGTGCGCCAA
TTCTGCAGACAAATGGCAGTATTCATCCACAATTTTAAAAGAAAAGGGGGGATTGGGGGGTACAGTGCAG
GGGAAAGAATAGTAGACATAATAGCAACAGACATACAAACTAAAGAATTACAAAAACAAATTACAAAAAT
TCAAAATTTTCGGGTTTATTACAGGGACAGCAGAGATCCAGTTTGGTTAGTACCGGGCCCGCTCTAGTCC
GGAATCAGTCCTGCTCCTCGGCCACGAAGTGCACGCAGTTGCCGGCCGGGTCGCGCAGGGCGAACTCCCG
CCCCCACGGCTGCTCGCCGATCTCGGTCATGGCCGGCCCGGAGGCGTCCCGGAAGTTCGTGGACACGACC
TCCGACCACTCGGCGTACAGCTCGTCCAGGCCGCGCACCCACACCCAGGCCAGGGTGTTGTCCGGCACCA
CCTGGTCCTGGACCGCGCTGATGAACAGGGTCACGTCGTCCCGGACCACACCGGCGAAGTCGTCCTCCAC
GAAGTCCCGGGAGAACCCGAGCCGGTCGGTCCAGAACTCGACCGCTCCGGCGACGTCGCGCGCGGTGAGC
ACCGGAACGGCACTGGTCAACTTGGCCATGGTGGCCCTCCTATAGTGAGTCGTATTATACTATGCCGATA
TACTATGCCGATGATTAATTGTCAACACGTGCTGCAGGTCCGAGGTTCTAGACGTATTACCGCCATGCAT
TAGTTATTAATAGTAATCAATTACGGGGTCATTAGTTCATAGCCCATATATGGAGTTCCGCGTTACATAA
CTTACGGTAAATGGCCCGCCTGGCTGACCGCCCAACGACCCCCGCCCATTGACGTCAATAATGACGTATG
TTCCCATAGTAACGCCAATAGGGACTTTCCATTGACGTCAATGGGTGGAGTATTTACGGTAAACTGCCCA
CTTGGCAGTACATCAAGTGTATCATATGCCAAGTACGCCCCCTATTGACGTCAATGACGGTAAATGGCCC
GCCTGGCATTATGCCCAGTACATGACCTTATGGGACTTTCCTACTTGGCAGTACATCTACGTATTAGTCA
TCGCTATTACCATGGTGATGCGGTTTTGGCAGTACATCAATGGGCGTGGATAGCGGTTTGACTCACGGGG
ATTTCCAAGTCTCCACCCCATTGACGTCAATGGGAGTTTGTTTTGGCACCAAAATCAACGGGACTTTCCA
AAATGTCGTAACAACTCCGCCCCATTGACGCAAATGGGCGGTAGGCGTGTACGGTGGGAGGTCTATATAA
GCAGAGCTCGTTTAGTGAACCGTCAGATCGCCTGGAGACGCCATCCACGCTGTTTTGACCTCCATAGAAG
ACACCGACTCTACTAGAGGATCTACCATGGATTATAAAGATGACGACGATAAAGCAGGTTACCCATACGA
TGTGCCTGACTATGCTGCAGGTTCACATCATCACCACCATCATGGATCCTACCACCCCCAGGCCCTCATC
TACCCACTGACAGTGGCTTCTAAGTCTACCACGACAGCCCGGCACAATGCAGCCAACAAGATTCTGAAGA
ACATGTGTGAGCACAGCAACACCCTGGTCCAGCAGGCCATGATGGTGAGCGAGGAGCTGATCCGAGTG
[294 nt withheld, positions 3639-3932]
CTCACATCCTTAGAGCTGCAATATGTTTCCCCAAAACTTCTTATGTGCCGGGACCTTGAATTGGCTGTGC
CAGGAACATATGACCCCAACCAGCCAATCATTCGCATTCAGTCCATAGCACCGTCTTTGCAAGTCATCAC
ATCCAAGCAGAGGCCCCGGAAATTGACACTTATGGGCAGCAACGGACATGAGTTTGTTTTCCTTCTAAAA
GGCCATGAAGATCTGCGCCAGGATGAGCGTGTGATGCAGCTCTTCGGCCTGGTTAACACCCTTCTGGCCA
ATGACCCAACATCTCTTCGGAAAAACCTCAGCATCCAGAGATACGCTGTCATCCCTTTATCGACCAACTC
GGGCCTCATTGGCTGGGTTCCCCACTGTGACACACTGCACGCCCTCATCCGGGACTACAGGGAGAAGAAG
AAGATCCTTCTCAACATCGAGCATCGCATCATGTTGCGGATGGCTCCGGACTATGACCACTTGACTCTGA
TGCAGAAGGTGGAGGTGTTTGAGCATGCCGTCAATAATACAGCTGGGGACGACCTGGCCAAGCTGCTGTG
GCTGAAAAGCCCCAGCTCCGAGGTGTGGTTTGACCGAAGAACCAATTATACCCGTTCTTTAGCGGTCATG
TCAATGGTTGGGTATATTTTAGGCCTGGGAGATAGACACCCATCCAACCTGATGCTGGACCGTCTGAGTG
GGAAGATCCTGCACATTGACTTTGGGGACTGCTTTGAGGTTGCTATGACCCGAGAGAAGTTTCCAGAGAA
GATTCCATTTAGACTAACAAGAATGTTGACCAATGCTATGGAGGTTACAGGCCTGGATGGCAACTACAGA
ATCACATGCCACACAGTGATGGAGGTGCTGCGAGAGCACAAGGACAGTGTCATGGCCGTGCTGGAAGCCT
TTGTCTATGACCCCTTGCTGAACTGGAGGCTGATGGACACAAATACCAAAGGCAACAAGCGATCCCGAAC
GAGGACGGATTCCTACTCTGCTGGCCAGTCAGTCGAAATTTTGGACGGTGTGGAACTTGGAGAGCCAGCC
CATAAGAAAACGGGGACCACAGTGCCAGAATCTATTCATTCTTTCATTGGAGACGGTTTGGTGAAACCAG
AGGCCCTAAATAAGAAAGCTATCCAGATTATTAACAGGGTTCGAGATAAGCTCACTGGTCGGGACTTCTC
TCATGATGACACTTTGGATGTTCCAACGCAAGTTGAGCTGCTCATCAAACAAGCGACATCCCATGAAAAC
CTCTGCCAGTGCTATATTGGCTGGTGCCCTTTCTGGTAACTCGAGTCTAGAGGGCCCGACGCGTCTGGCC
ACCGGTCGCCCCTCTCCCTCCCCCCCCCCTAACGTTACTGGCCGAAGCCGCTTGGAATAAGGCCGGTGTG
CGTTTGTCTATATGTTATTTTCCACCATATTGCCGTCTTTTGGCAATGTGAGGGCCCGGAAACCTGGCCC
TGTCTTCTTGACGAGCATTCCTAGGGGTCTTTCCCCTCTCGCCAAAGGAATGCAAGGTCTGTTGAATGTC
GTGAAGGAAGCAGTTCCTCTGGAAGCTTCTTGAAGACAAACAACGTCTGTAGCGACCCTTTGCAGGCAGC
GGAACCCCCCACCTGGCGACAGGTGCCTCTGCGGCCAAAAGCCACGTGTATAAGATACACCTGCAAAGGC
GGCACAACCCCAGTGCCACGTTGTGAGTTGGATAGTTGTGGAAAGAGTCAAATGGCTCTCCTCAAGCGTA
TTCAACAAGGGGCTGAAGGATGCCCAGAAGGTACCCCATTGTATGGGATCTGATCTGGGGCCTCGGTGCA
CATGCTTTACATGTGTTTAGTCGAGGTTAAAAAAACGTCTAGGCCCCCCGAACCACGGGGACGTGGTTTT
CCTTTGAAAAACACGATAATACCATGGCCACCGAGTACAAGCCCACGGTGCGCCTCGCCACCCGCGACGA
CGTCCCCCGGGCCGTACGCACCCTCGCCGCCGCGTTCGCCGACTACCCCGCCACGCGCCACACCGTCGAC
CCGGACCGCCACATCGAGCGGGTCACCGAGCTGCAAGAACTCTTCCTCACGCGCGTCGGGCTCGACATCG
GCAAGGTGTGGGTCGCGGACGACGGCGCCGCGGTGGCGGTCTGGACCACGCCGGAGAGCGTCGAAGCGGG
GGCGGTGTTCGCCGAGATCGGCTCGCGCATGGCCGAGTTGAGCGGTTCCCGGCTGGCCGCGCAGCAACAG
ATGGAAGGCCTCCTGGCGCCGCACCGGCCCAAGGAGCCCGCGTGGTTCCTGGCCACCGTCGGCGTCTCGC
CCGACCACCAGGGCAAGGGTCTGGGCAGCGCCGTCGTGCTCCCCGGAGTGGAGGCGGCCGAGCGCGCTGG
GGTGCCCGCCTTCCTGGAGACCTCCGCGCCCCGCAACCTCCCCTTCTACGAGCGGCTCGGCTTCACCGTC
ACCGCCGACGTCGAGGTGCCCGAAGGACCGCGCACCTGGTGCATGACCCGCAAGCCCGGTGCCTGAGTTA
ACAATCAACCTCTGGATTACAAAATTTGTGAAAGATTGACTGGTATTCTTAACTATGTTGCTCCTTTTAC
GCTATGTGGATACGCTGCTTTAATGCCTTTGTATCATGCTATTGCTTCCCGTATGGCTTTCATTTTCTCC
TCCTTGTATAAATCCTGGTTGCTGTCTCTTTATGAGGAGTTGTGGCCCGTTGTCAGGCAACGTGGCGTGG
TGTGCACTGTGTTTGCTGACGCAACCCCCACTGGTTGGGGCATTGCCACCACCTGTCAGCTCCTTTCCGG
GACTTTCGCTTTCCCCCTCCCTATTGCCACGGCGGAACTCATCGCCGCCTGCCTTGCCCGCTGCTGGACA
GGGGCTCGGCTGTTGGGCACTGACAATTCCGTGGTGTTGTCGGGGAAGCTGACGTCCTTTCCATGGCTGC
TCGCCTGTGTTGCCACCTGGATTCTGCGCGGGACGTCCTTCTGCTACGTCCCTTCGGCCCTCAATCCAGC
GGACCTTCCTTCCCGCGGCCTGCTGCCGGCTCTGCGGCCTCTTCCGCGTCTTCGCCTTCGCCCTCAGACG
AGTCGGATCTCCCTTTGGGCCGCCTCCCCGCCTGGAATTAATTCTGCAGTCGAGACCTAGAAAAACATGG
AGCAATCACAAGTAGCAATACAGCAGCTACCAATGCTGATTGTGCCTGGCTAGAAGCACAAGAGGAGGAG
GAGGTGGGTTTTCCAGTCACACCTCAGGTACCTTTAAGACCAATGACTTACAAGGCAGCTGTAGATCTTA
GCCACTTTTTAAAAGAAAAGAGGGGACTGGAAGGGCTAATTCACTCCCAACGAAGACAAGATCTGCTTTT
TGCTTGTACTGGGTCTCTCTGGTTAGACCAGATCTGAGCCTGGGAGCTCTCTGGCTAACTAGGGAACCCA
CTGCTTAAGCCTCAATAAAGCTTGCCTTGAGTGCTTCAAGTAGTGTGTGCCCGTCTGTTGTGTGACTCTG
GTAACTAGAGATCCCTCAGACCCTTTTAGTCAGTGTGGAAAATCTCTAGCAGTAGTAGTTCATGTCATCT
TATTATTCAGTATTTATAACTTGCAAAGAAATGAATATCAGAGAGTGAGAGGCCTTGACATTGTTTAAAC
CCGCTGATCAGCCTCGACTGTGCCTTCTAGTTGCCAGCCATCTGTTGTTTGCCCCTCCCCCGTGCCTTCC
TTGACCCTGGAAGGTGCCACTCCCACTGTCCTTTCCTAATAAAATGAGGAAATTGCATCGCATTGTCTGA
GTAGGTGTCATTCTATTCTGGGGGGTGGGGTGGGGCAGGACAGCAAGGGGGAGGATTGGGAAGACAATAG
CAGGCATGCTGGGGATGCGGTGGGCTCTATGGCTTCTGAGGCGGAAAGAACCAGCTGGGGCTCTAGGGGG
TATCCCC
[124 nt withheld, positions 7860-7983]
C
[91 nt withheld, positions 7985-8075]
A
[49 nt withheld, positions 8077-8125]
CCTTTGACGTTGGAGTCCACGTTCTTT
[37 nt withheld, positions 8153-8189]
ACCCTATCTCGGTCTATTCTTTTGATTTATAAGGGATTTTGCCGATTTCGGCCTATTGGTTAAAAAATGA
GCTGATTTAACAAAAATTTAACGCGAATTAATTCTGTGGAATGTGTGTCAGTTAGGGTGTGGAAAGTCCC
CAGGCTCCCCAGCAGGCAGAAGTATGCAAAGCATGCATCTCAATTAGTCAGCAACCAGGTGTGGAAAGTC
CCCAGGCTCCCCAGCAGGCAGAAGTATGCAAAGCATGCATCTCAATTAGTCAGCAACCATAGTCCCGCCC
CTAACTCCGCCCATCCCGCCCCTAACTCCGCCCAGTTCCGCCCATTCTCCGCCCCATGGCTGACTAATTT
TTTTTATTTATGCAGAGGCCGAGGCCGCCTCTGCCTCTGAGCTATTCCAGAAGTAGTGAGGAGGCTTTTT
TGGAGGCCTAGGCTTTTGCAAAAAGCTCCCGGGAGCTTGTATATCCATTTTCGGATCTGATCAGCACGTG
ATGAAAAAGCCTGAACTCACCGCGACGTCTGTCGAGAAGTTTCTGATCGAAAAGTTCGACAGCGTCTCCG
ACCTGATGCAGCTCTCGGAGGGCGAAGAATCTCGTGCTTTCAGCTTCGATGTAGGAGGGCGTGGATATGT
CCTGCGGGTAAATAGCTGCGCCGATGGTTTCTACAAAGATCGTTATGTTTATCGGCACTTTGCATCGGCC
GCGCTCCCGATTCCGGAAGTGCTTGACATTGGGGAATTCAGCGAGAGCCTGACCTATTGCATCTCCCGCC
GTGCACAGGGTGTCACGTTGCAAGACCTGCCTGAAACCGAACTGCCCGCTGTTCTGCAGCCGGTCGCGGA
GGCCATGGATGCGATCGCTGCGGCCGATCTTAGCCAGACGAGCGGGTTCGGCCCATTCGGACCGCAAGGA
ATCGGTCAATACACTACATGGCGTGATTTCATATGCGCGATTGCTGATCCCCATGTGTATCACTGGCAAA
CTGTGATGGACGACACCGTCAGTGCGTCCGTCGCGCAGGCTCTCGATGAGCTGATGCTTTGGGCCGAGGA
CTGCCCCGAAGTCCGGCACCTCGTGCACGCGGATTTCGGCTCCAACAATGTCCTGACGGACAATGGCCGC
ATAACAGCGGTCATTGACTGGAGCGAGGCGATGTTCGGGGATTCCCAATACGAGGTCGCCAACATCTTCT
TCTGGAGGCCGTGGTTGGCTTGTATGGAGCAGCAGACGCGCTACTTCGAGCGGAGGCATCCGGAGCTTGC
AGGATCGCCGCGGCTCCGGGCGTATATGCTCCGCATTGGTCTTGACCAACTCTATCAGAGCTTGGTTGAC
GGCAATTTCGATGATGCAGCTTGGGCGCAGGGTCGATGCGACGCAATCGTCCGATCCGGAGCCGGGACTG
TCGGGCGTACACAAATCGCCCGCAGAAGCGCGGCCGTCTGGACCGATGGCTGTGTAGAAGTACTCGCCGA
TAGTGGAAACCGACGCCCCAGCACTCGTCCGAGGGCAAAGGAATAGCACGTGCTACGAGATTTCGATTCC
ACCGCCGCCTTCTATGAAAGGTTGGGCTTCGGAATCGTTTTCCGGGACGCCGGCTGGATGATCCTCCAGC
GCGGGGATCTCATGCTGGAGTTCTTCGCCCACCCCAACTTGTTTATTGCAGCTTATAATGGTTACAAATA
AAGCAATAGCATCACAAATTTCACAAATAAAGCATTTTTTTCACTGCATTCTAGTTGTGGTTTGTCCAAA
CTCATCAATGTATCTTATCATGTCTGTATACCGTCGACCTCTAGCTAGAGCTTGGCGTAATCATGGTCAT
AGCTGTTTCCTGTGTGAAATTGTTATCCGCTCACAATTCCACACAACATACGAGCCGGAAGCATAAAGTG
TAAAGCCTGGGGTGCCTAATGAGTGAGCTAACTCACATTAATTGCGTTGCGCTCACTGCCCGCTTTCCAG
TCGGGAAACCTGTCGTGCCAGCTGCATTAATGAATCGGCCAACGCGCGGGGAGAGGCGGTTTGCGTATTG
GGCGCTCTTCCGCTTCCTCGCTCACTGACTCGCTGCGCTCGGTCGTTCGGCTGCGGCGAGCGGTATCAGC
TCACTCAAAGGCGGTAATACGGTTATCCACAGAATCAGGGGATAACGCAGGAAAGAACATGTGAGCAAAA
GGCCAGCAAAAGGCCAGGAACCGTAAAAAGGCCGCGTTGCTGGCGTTTTTCCATAGGCTCCGCCCCCCTG
ACGAGCATCACAAAAATCGACGCTCAAGTCAGAGGTGGCGAAACCCGACAGGACTATAAAGATACCAGGC
GTTTCCCCCTGGAAGCTCCCTCGTGCGCTCTCCTGTTCCGACCCTGCCGCTTACCGGATACCTGTCCGCC
TTTCTCCCTTCGGGAAGCGTGGCGCTTTCTCATAGCTCACGCTGTAGGTATCTCAGTTCGGTGTAGGTCG
TTCGCTCCAAGCTGGGCTGTGTGCACGAACCCCCCGTTCAGCCCGACCGCTGCGCCTTATCCGGTAACTA
TCGTCTTGAGTCCAACCCGGTAAGACACGACTTATCGCCACTGGCAGCAGCCACTGGTAACAGGATTAGC
AGAGCGAGGTATGTAGGCGGTGCTACAGAGTTCTTGAAGTGGTGGCCTAACTACGGCTACACTAGAAGAA
CAGTATTTGGTATCTGCGCTCTGCTGAAGCCAGTTACCTTCGGAAAAAGAGTTGGTAGCTCTTGATCCGG
CAAACAAACCACCGCTGGTAGCGGTGGTTTTTTTGTTTGCAAGCAGCAGATTACGCGCAGAAAAAAAGGA
TCTCAAGAAGATCCTTTGATCTTTTCTACGGGGTCTGACGCTCAGTGGAACGAAAACTCACGTTAAGGGA
TTTTGGTCATGAGATTATCAAAAAGGATCTTCACCTAGATCCTTTTAAATTAAAAATGAAGTTTTAAATC
AATCTAAAGTATATATGAGTAAACTTGGTCTGACAGTTACCAATGCTTAATCAGTGAGGCACCTATCTCA
GCGATCTGTCTATTTCGTTCATCCATAGTTGCCTGACTCCCCGTCGTGTAGATAACTACGATACGGGAGG
GCTTACCATCTGGCCCCAGTGCTGCAATGATACCGCGAGACCCACGCTCACCGGCTCCAGATTTATCAGC
AATAAACCAGCCAGCCGGAAGGGCCGAGCGCAGAAGTGGTCCTGCAACTTTATCCGCCTCCATCCAGTCT
ATTAATTGTTGCCGGGAAGCTAGAGTAAGTAGTTCGCCAGTTAATAGTTTGCGCAACGTTGTTGCCATTG
CTACAGGCATCGTGGTGTCACGCTCGTCGTTTGGTATGGCTTCATTCAGCTCCGGTTCCCAACGATCAAG
GCGAGTTACATGATCCCCCATGTTGTGCAAAAAAGCGGTTAGCTCCTTCGGTCCTCCGATCGTTGTCAGA
AGTAAGTTGGCCGCAGTGTTATCACTCATGGTTATGGCAGCACTGCATAATTCTCTTACTGTCATGCCAT
CCGTAAGATGCTTTTCTGTGACTGGTGAGTACTCAACCAAGTCATTCTGAGAATAGTGTATGCGGCGACC
GAGTTGCTCTTGCCCGGCGTCAATACGGGATAATACCGCGCCACATAGCAGAACTTTAAAAGTGCTCATC
ATTGGAAAACGTTCTTCGGGGCGAAAACTCTCAAGGATCTTACCGCTGTTGAGATCCAGTTCGATGTAAC
CCACTCGTGCACCCAACTGATCTTCAGCATCTTTTACTTTCACCAGCGTTTCTGGGTGAGCAAAAACAGG
AAGGCAAAATGCCGCAAAAAAGGGAATAAGGGCGACACGGAAATGTTGAATACTCATACTCTTCCTTTTT
CAATATTATTGAAGCATTTATCAGGGTTATTGTCTCATGAGCGGATACATATTTGAATGTATTTAGAAAA
ATAAACAAATAGGGGTTCCGCGCACATTTCCCCGAAAAGTGCCACCTGACGTCGACGGATCGGGAGATCA
ACTTGTTTATTGCAGCTTATAATGGTTACAAATAAAGCAATAGCATCACAAATTTCACAAATAAAGCATT
TTTTTCACTGCATTCTAGTTGTGGTTTGTCCAAACTCATCAATGTATCTTATCATGTCTGGATCAACTGG
ATAACTCAAGCTAACCAAAATCATCCCAAACTTCCCACCCCATACCCTATTACCACTGCCAATTACCTGT
GGTTTCATTTACTCTAAACCTGTGATTCCTCTGAATTATTTTCATTTTAAAGAAATTGTATTTGTTAAAT
ATGTACTACAAACTTAGTAGT
Features (pLannotate 1.2.2; 34 found; start..end, strand, type, name):
    377..634     +  LTR            5' LTR (truncated): truncated 5' long terminal repeat (LTR) from HIV-1
    681..806     +  misc_feature   HIV-1 Ψ: packaging signal of human immunodeficiency virus type 1
    790..1128    +  CDS            HIV-1 gag (fragment): gag protein from human immunodeficiency virus 1; gag
   1303..1536    +  misc_feature   RRE: The Rev response element (RRE) of HIV-1 allows for Rev-dependent mRNA export from the nucleus to the cytoplasm.
   1913..2013    +  CDS            Rev (fragment): human immunodeficiency virus 1 (HIV-1) Rev protein; rev; enhances nuclear export of unspliced and incompletely spliced viral mRNAs
   2063..2180    +  misc_feature   cPPT/CTS: central polypurine tract and central termination sequence of HIV-1
   2245..2619    -  CDS            BleoR: antibiotic-binding protein; Sh ble from Streptoalloteichus hindustanus; confers resistance to bleomycin, phleomycin, and Zeocin™
   2639..2686    -  promoter       EM7 promoter: synthetic bacterial promoter&nbsp
   2791..3094    +  enhancer       CMV enhancer: human cytomegalovirus immediate early enhancer
   3095..3298    +  promoter       CMV promoter: human cytomegalovirus (CMV) immediate early promoter
   3389..3412    +  CDS            5xFLAG (fragment): five tandem FLAG® epitope tags
   3420..3445    +  CDS            3xHA (fragment): three tandem HA epitope tags
   3642..3920    +  CDS            FRB (sequence withheld): FKBP-rapamycin binding domain of human FRAP
   5271..5843    +  misc_feature   IRES: internal ribosome entry site (IRES) of the encephalomyocarditis virus (EMCV)
   5852..6448    +  CDS            PuroR: puromycin N-acetyltransferase; pac from Streptomyces alboniger; confers resistance to puromycin
   6455..7043    +  misc_feature   WPRE: woodchuck hepatitis virus posttranscriptional regulatory element
   7060..7248    +  CDS            nef (fragment): NEF_HV1Z2 - Experimental evidence at protein level: Swiss-Prot protein existence level 1. Extracellular Nef protein targets CD4(+) T-lymphocytes for apoptosis by interacting with CXCR4 surface receptors. From Human immunodeficiency virus type 1 group M subtype D (isolate Z2/CDC-Z34) (HIV-1).
   7250..7483    +  LTR            3' LTR (ΔU3): self-inactivating 3' long terminal repeat (LTR) from HIV-1
   7590..7814    +  polyA_signal   bGH poly(A) signal: bovine growth hormone polyadenylation signal
   7818..7839    +  promoter       SV40 promoter (fragment): SV40 enhancer and early promoter
   7860..8288    +  rep_origin     f1 ori (sequence partly withheld): f1 bacteriophage origin of replication; arrow indicates direction of (+) strand synthesis
   8302..8631    +  promoter       SV40 promoter: SV40 enhancer and early promoter
   8680..9705    +  CDS            HygR: aminoglycoside phosphotransferase from E. coli; aph(4)-Ia; confers resistance to hygromycin
   9715..9840    +  CDS            ble (fragment): BLE_KLEPN - Experimental evidence at protein level: Swiss-Prot protein existence level 1. Binding protein with a strong affinity to the bleomycin family of antibiotics. Binds to CL990; an antimitotic-antibiotic compound. From Klebsiella pneumoniae.
   9835..9956    +  polyA_signal   SV40 poly(A) signal: SV40 polyadenylation signal
  10027..10049   -  protein_bind   lac operator (fragment): The lac repressor binds to the lac operator to inhibit transcription in E. coli. This inhibition can be relieved by adding lactose or isopropyl-β-D-thiogalactopyranoside (IPTG). lac repressor encoded by lacI
  10053..10083   -  promoter       lac promoter: promoter for the E. coli lac operon
  10098..10119   -  protein_bind   CAP binding site: CAP binding activates transcription in the presence of cAMP. E. coli catabolite activator protein
  10132..10224   -  CDS            lacI (fragment): lac repressor; lacI; The lac repressor binds to the lac operator to inhibit transcription in E. coli. This inhibition can be relieved by adding lactose or isopropyl-β-D-thiogalactopyranoside (IPTG).
  10407..10995   -  rep_origin     ori: high-copy-number ColE1/pMB1/pBR322/pUC origin of replication
  11166..12026   -  CDS            AmpR: β-lactamase; bla; confers resistance to ampicillin, carbenicillin, and related antibiotics
  12027..12131   -  promoter       AmpR promoter: bla
  12179..12313   +  polyA_signal   SV40 poly(A) signal: SV40 polyadenylation signal
  12480..329     +  CDS            nef (fragment) (across the origin): NEF_HV1BR - Experimental evidence at protein level: Swiss-Prot protein existence level 1. Extracellular Nef protein targets CD4(+) T-lymphocytes for apoptosis by interacting with CXCR4 surface receptors (PubMed:14990729). From Human immunodeficiency virus type 1 group M subtype B (isolate BRU/LAI) (HIV-1).
