[The description below was written by a language model from this plasmid's Addgene catalogue record and pLannotate feature annotations shown in this document.]
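Description:
pLEX-FHH-MTORKinaseDomain is a 12.5 kb HIV-1-based lentiviral and mammalian expression plasmid built on the pLEX backbone. It carries a C-terminal fragment of human MTOR, amino acids 1967–2549, which includes the kinase domain. The insert was derived from a Flag-mTOR wild-type expression plasmid and introduced by ligation-independent cloning. It sits downstream of a backbone-encoded N-terminal Flag-HA-6xHis tandem tag. The feature table picks up the Flag and HA epitopes just upstream of the insert. It also annotates the FKBP-rapamycin binding (FRB) domain near the start of the fragment, consistent with the stated residue range.

Expression is driven by the CMV enhancer/promoter. An EMCV IRES follows the MTOR fragment and links it to the puromycin N-acetyltransferase gene, so the tagged protein and the puromycin marker are translated from one bicistronic transcript. A WPRE downstream enhances transcript expression. The cassette lies between a truncated 5' LTR and a self-inactivating ΔU3 3' LTR, together with the Ψ packaging signal, RRE and cPPT/CTS. This arrangement allows the transcript to be packaged into lentiviral particles when helper functions are supplied in trans, and to integrate stably into target cells.

An EM7-driven bleomycin/Zeocin resistance gene sits within the viral region in reverse orientation. Outside the LTRs, the table shows an SV40 promoter-driven hygromycin resistance cassette and an f1 ori, although the catalogue lists only puromycin as the mammalian marker. Propagation in E. coli relies on a high-copy pUC-type origin and ampicillin resistance. The construct serves for transient or stable expression of the tagged domain, and the triple tag is suited to detection or affinity purification. It was deposited with a study of the oncogenic Ras proximal proteome and mTORC2.
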