Addgene plasmid #120708: pLEX-FHH-MTORKinaseDomain
Purpose: Expresses Flag-HA-6xHIS-Mtor Kinase Domain fusion protein in mammalian cells & for virus production
Depositing lab: Paul Khavari. Depositing organization: Stanford University. Publication: The Functional Proximal Proteome of Oncogenic Ras Includes mTORC2. Kovalski JR, Bhaduri A, Zehnder AM, Neela PH, Che Y, Wozniak GG, Khavari PA. Mol Cell. 2019 Jan 4. pii: S1097-2765(18)31031-1. doi: 10.1016/j.molcel.2018.12.001. PubMed 30639242.
Backbone
  Vector backbone: pLEX
  Backbone manufacturer: Thermo Scientific
  Backbone size w/o insert (bp): 10778
  Total vector size (bp): 12480
  Vector type: Mammalian Expression, Lentiviral
  Selectable markers: Puromycin
Growth in bacteria
  Bacterial resistance: Ampicillin, 100 μg/mL
  Growth temperature: 37°C
  Growth strain: NEB Stable
  Copy number: Unknown
Gene/Insert
  Gene/Insert name: MTOR Kinase Domain
  Species: H. sapiens (human)
  Insert size (bp): 1752
  Mutation: Amino acids 1967-2549
  Entrez Gene: MTOR (a.k.a. FRAP, FRAP1, FRAP2, RAFT1, RAPT1, SKS)
  Promoter: CMV
  Tag / fusion protein: Flag-HA-6xHIS (N terminal on backbone)
  Cloning method: Ligation Independent Cloning
  Sequencing primers: 5′ CACCAAAATCAACGGGACTT; 3′ ATATAGACAAACGCACACCGGCCT
Resource information
  A portion of this plasmid was derived from a plasmid made by: pcDNA3-Flag mTOR wt (Addgene; Cat# 26603)
Terms and licenses: Academic/Nonprofit Terms; Industry Terms: Not Available to Industry
How to cite: pLEX-FHH-MTORKinaseDomain was a gift from Paul Khavari (Addgene plasmid # 120708 ; http://n2t.net/addgene:120708 ; RRID:Addgene_120708)
