>Addgene plasmid #120708 | pLEX-FHH-MTORKinaseDomain | depositor partial sequence | sequence record 229274 | pLEX Forward
GGGAGGTCTATATAAGCAGAGCTCGTTTAGTGAACCGTCAGATCGCCTGGAGACGCCATCCACGCTGTTT
TGACCTCCATAGAAGACACCGACTCTACTAGAGGATCTACCATGGATTATAAAGATGACGACGATAAAGC
AGGTTACCCATACGATGTGCCTGACTATGCTGCAGGTTCACATCATCACCACCATCATGGATCCTACCAC
CCCCAGGCCCTCATCTACCCACTGACAGTGGCTTCTAAGTCTACCACGACAGCCCGGCACAATGCAGCCA
ACAAGATTCTGAAGAACATGTGTGAGCACAGCAACACCCTGGTCCAGCAGGCCATGATGGTGAGCGAGGA
GCTGATCCGAGTG
[294 nt withheld, positions 364-657]
CTCACATCCTTAGAGCTGCAATATGTTTCCCCAAAACTTCTGATGTGCCGGGACCTTGAATTGGCTGTGC
CAGGAACATATGACCCCAACCAGCCAATCATTCGCATTCAGTCCATAGCACCGTCTTTGCAAGTCATCAC
ATCCAAGCAGA
