>Addgene plasmid #120708 | pLEX-FHH-MTORKinaseDomain | depositor partial sequence | sequence record 229275 | pLEX Forward
GAACCAATTATACCCGTTCTTTAGCGGTCATGTCAATGGTTGGGTATATTTTAGGCCTGGGAGATAGACA
CCCATCCAACCTGATGCTGGACCGTCTGAGTGGGAAGATCCTGCACATTGACTTTGGGGACTGCTTTGAG
GTTGCTATGACCCGAGAGAAGTTTCCAGAGAAGATTCCATTTAGACTAACAAGAATGTTGACCAATGCTA
TGGAGGTTACAGGCCTGGATGGCAACTACAGAATCACATGCCACACAGTGATGGAGGTGCTGCGAGAGCA
CAAGGACAGTGTCATGGCCGTGCTGGAAGCCTTTGTCTATGACCCCTTGCTGAACTGGAGGCTGATGGAC
ACAAATACCAAAGGCAACAAGCGATCCCGAACGAGGACGGATTCCTACTCTGCTGGCCAGTCAGTCGAAA
TTTTGGACGGTGTGGAACTTGGAGAGCCAGCCCATAAGAAAACGGGGACCACAGTGCCAGAATCTATTCA
TTCTTTCATTGGAGACGGTTTGGTGAAACCAGAGGCCCTAAATAAGAAAGCTATCCAGATTATTAACAGG
GTTCGAGATAAGCTCACTGGTCGGGACTTCTCTCATGATGACACTTTGGATGTTCCAACGCAAGTTGAGC
TGCTCATCAAACAAGCGACATCCCATGAAAACCTCTGCCAGTGCTATATTGGCTGGTGCCCTTTCTGGTA
ACTCGAGTCTAGAGGGCCCGACGCGTCTGGCCACCGGTCGCC
